Addgene plasmid #60262: pENTR D-TOPO-C3_15
Purpose: This plasmid contains a human pancreatic islet active enhancer, which can be shuttled into a Gateway destination vector, such as pGL4.23-Gateway.
Depositing lab: Jorge Ferrer. Depositing organization: Imperial College London. Publication: Pancreatic islet enhancer clusters enriched in type 2 diabetes risk-associated variants. Pasquali L, Gaulton KJ, Rodriguez-Segui SA, Mularoni L, Miguel-Escalada I, Akerman I, Tena JJ, Moran I, Gomez-Marin C, van de Bunt M, Ponsa-Cobas J, Castro N, Nammo T, Cebola I, Garcia-Hurtado J, Maestro MA, Pattou F, Piemonti L, Berney T, Gloyn AL, Ravassard P, Gomez-Skarmeta JL, Muller F, McCarthy MI, Ferrer J. Nat Genet. 2014 Feb;46(2):136-43. doi: 10.1038/ng.2870. Epub 2014 Jan 12. PubMed 24413736.
Backbone
  Vector backbone: pENTR/D-TOPO
  Backbone manufacturer: Invitrogen
  Backbone size w/o insert (bp): 2580
  Vector type: Entry Vector
Growth in bacteria
  Bacterial resistance: Kanamycin, 50 μg/mL
  Growth temperature: 37°C
  Growth strain: DH5alpha
  Copy number: Unknown
Gene/Insert
  Gene/Insert name: FAM148A enhancer (alt name: FAM148A)
  Species: H. sapiens (human)
  Entrez Gene: C2CD4A (a.k.a. FAM148A, NLF1)
  Cloning method: TOPO Cloning
  Sequencing primers: 5′ M13 Fw; 3′ M13 Rev
Terms and licenses: Academic/Nonprofit Terms; Industry Terms: Not Available to Industry
Depositor comments: chromosome : chr15; start: 60178437 end: 60179347 (genomic position corresponds to the version of the human genome hg18) Fw primer used for cloning: CACCACATCCCTTACCCTTACTGGA Rv primer used for cloning: GGCAATGCGGGCTCTTTTT
How to cite: pENTR D-TOPO-C3_15 was a gift from Jorge Ferrer (Addgene plasmid # 60262 ; http://n2t.net/addgene:60262 ; RRID:Addgene_60262)
