[The description below was written by a language model from this plasmid's Addgene catalogue record and pLannotate feature annotations shown in this document.]
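Description:
pENTR D-TOPO-C3_15 is a Gateway entry clone built on Invitrogen's pENTR/D-TOPO backbone (2,580 bp without insert; the full sequence record is 3,487 nt). It is maintained in E. coli through a high-copy ColE1/pUC-type origin and selected with kanamycin via an aminoglycoside phosphotransferase (KanR) gene. Upstream of the cloning region sit the rrnB T1 and T2 transcription terminators, which insulate the insert from read-through transcription originating in the backbone. A T7 promoter lies just outside attL2, and M13 forward and reverse sites serve for sequencing. The short lacI and lacZα fragments called in the annotation are backbone remnants rather than functional genes.

The payload is a non-coding human genomic segment of roughly 0.9 kb from chromosome 15, near C2CD4A (also known as FAM148A or NLF1). The depositor describes it as an enhancer active in human pancreatic islets. It was introduced by directional TOPO cloning and lies between the attL1 and attL2 recombination sites. The annotation software flags a short stretch near the 3′ end of the insert as similar to LINE-1 ORF2; this most likely reflects a repeat-derived element within the genomic sequence, not an intended coding feature. The plasmid carries no promoter or reporter to read out enhancer activity. Instead, an LR Clonase reaction transfers the attL-flanked fragment into a Gateway destination vector, such as the Gateway-adapted pGL4.23 vector named in the record, where its regulatory activity can be tested. The construct comes from a study of islet enhancer clusters and type 2 diabetes risk-associated variants.
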