Features (pLannotate 1.2.2; 10 found; start..end, strand, type, name):
    121..213     +  CDS            lacI (fragment): lac repressor; lacI; The lac repressor binds to the lac operator to inhibit transcription in E. coli. This inhibition can be relieved by adding lactose or isopropyl-β-D-thiogalactopyranoside (IPTG).
    268..295     -  terminator     rrnB T2 terminator: transcription terminator T2 from the E. coli rrnB gene
    427..470     +  terminator     rrnB T1 terminator: Escherichia coli rrnB; transcription terminator T1 from the E. coli rrnB gene
    517..553     -  CDS            lacZα (fragment): LacZα fragment of β-galactosidase; lacZ fragment
    569..668     +  protein_bind   attL1: mutant version of attL; recombination site for the Gateway® LR reaction LR Clonase™
   1473..1598    +  CDS            LORF2_HUMAN (fragment): Experimental evidence at protein level: Swiss-Prot protein existence level 1. Has a reverse transcriptase activity required for target- primed reverse transcription of the LINE-1 element mRNA, a crucial step in LINE-1 retrotransposition. Has also an endonuclease activity that allows the introduction of nicks in the chromosomal target DNA. Cleaves DNA in AT-rich regions between a 5' stretch of purines and a 3' stretch of pyrimidines, corresponding to sites of LINE-1 integration in the genome. From Homo sapiens (Human).
   1612..1711    -  protein_bind   attL2: mutant version of attL; recombination site for the Gateway® LR reaction LR Clonase™
   1729..1747    -  promoter       T7 promoter: promoter for bacteriophage T7 RNA polymerase
   1881..2690    +  CDS            KanR: aminoglycoside phosphotransferase; aph(3')-Ia; confers resistance to kanamycin in bacteria or G418 (Geneticin®) in eukaryotes
   2837..3425    +  rep_origin     ori: high-copy-number ColE1/pMB1/pBR322/pUC origin of replication
>Addgene plasmid #60262 | pENTR D-TOPO-C3_15 | depositor full sequence | sequence record 96525 | Full Sequence
CTTTCCTGCGTTATCCCCTGATTCTGTGGATAACCGTATTACCGCCTTTGAGTGAGCTGATACCGCTCGC
CGCAGCCGAACGACCGAGCGCAGCGAGTCAGTGAGCGAGGAAGCGGAAGAGCGCCCAATACGCAAACCGC
CTCTCCCCGCGCGTTGGCCGATTCATTAATGCAGCTGGCACGACAGGTTTCCCGACTGGAAAGCGGGCAG
TGAGCGCAACGCAATTAATACGCGTACCGCTAGCCAGGAAGAGTTTGTAGAAACGCAAAAAGGCCATCCG
TCAGGATGGCCTTCTGCTTAGTTTGATGCCTGGCAGTTTATGGCGGGCGTCCTGCCCGCCACCCTCCGGG
CCGTTGCTTCACAACGTTCAAATCCGCTCCCGGCGGATTTGTCCTACTCAGGAGAGCGTTCACCGACAAA
CAACAGATAAAACGAAAGGCCCAGTCTTCCGACTGAGCCTTTCGTTTTATTTGATGCCTGGCAGTTCCCT
ACTCTCGCGTTAACGCTAGCATGGATGTTTTCCCAGTCACGACGTTGTAAAACGACGGCCAGTCTTAAGC
TCGGGCCCCAAATAATGATTTTATTTTGACTGATAGTGACCTGTTCGTTGCAACAAATTGATGAGCAATG
CTTTTTTATAATGCCAACTTTGTACAAAAAAGCAGGCTCCGCGGCCGCCCCCTTCACCACATCCCTTACC
CTTACTGGATAAGATGGACATATATTTTTTTTCTATGCCATTATGCTCCCTTTTACTTAAAAAAAATTCT
GCTCATGATCCAATATGCTCCATATGAGTGGAAAATTCCAACTCATTAGATTCTTTTTATAAAATGTGTT
TAGAAGAAAGTCTGCCTAATTCACTGACGTCAGAGGAAGTCAGGCAGCCGTGGACAGCTCAAAAAGAAGT
GATTGCTCTCCAGGAGCTTAAGATGAATGTAAACCCCAACCTTAGCTACACTTATGGGGTTTTACCACCA
GAACACACGTTCTAAATTACCCTTTACAACTTCTTGCCATGTGGTAACATTTCGGAAACCTCTGAGGAGT
CCCACTGACACAGACTTGTCTCCGACTGAGTCATTAAAAGTGGCATATGTCCCAACTTCTCTACTGACGA
CATCCAGGAAAGCATTAGTGATTTTTCCATTTTAAGCCATGAAGGATGTGCCTTTGCATTCTGAGGCTAT
TTCTGAGCCATCTAATCGCCAGTGGGTTTGGTGCAATAGGTAGGCACTTAGTGAAATCACATTATAAAGT
GAGTTACTCAAATATTTAATCAGCTGTGCATACAGTCCAGCCACATGGTTCCTTCTGTATAGAGTTTTAT
CCCCCAGGGCTAGGAGTTGCTATGTGTCACAGCTTTCCTGTCAAACATGAAAAAAACTGGGTTTGGGAGA
CGAACATGGGTTCCAGAAATGTCCTCCTCTTAACATACAAAACATTGACACATAAGATTCTTGGGCCAAG
ACATACTGCCCAAGGTAATTTATAGATTCAATGCCATCCCCATCAAGCTACCAATGACTTTCTTCACAGA
ATTGGAAAAAACTACTTTAAAGTTCATATGGAACCAAAAAAGAGCCCGCATTGCCAAGGGTGGGCGCGCC
GACCCAGCTTTCTTGTACAAAGTTGGCATTATAAGAAAGCATTGCTTATCAATTTGTTGCAACGAACAGG
TCACTATCAGTCAAAATAAAATCATTATTTGCCATCCAGCTGATATCCCCTATAGTGAGTCGTATTACAT
GGTCATAGCTGTTTCCTGGCAGCTCTGGCCCGTGTCTCAAAATCTCTGATGTTACATTGCACAAGATAAA
AATATATCATCATGAACAATAAAACTGTCTGCTTACATAAACAGTAATACAAGGGGTGTTATGAGCCATA
TTCAACGGGAAACGTCGAGGCCGCGATTAAATTCCAACATGGATGCTGATTTATATGGGTATAAATGGGC
TCGCGATAATGTCGGGCAATCAGGTGCGACAATCTATCGCTTGTATGGGAAGCCCGATGCGCCAGAGTTG
TTTCTGAAACATGGCAAAGGTAGCGTTGCCAATGATGTTACAGATGAGATGGTCAGACTAAACTGGCTGA
CGGAATTTATGCCTCTTCCGACCATCAAGCATTTTATCCGTACTCCTGATGATGCATGGTTACTCACCAC
TGCGATCCCCGGAAAAACAGCATTCCAGGTATTAGAAGAATATCCTGATTCAGGTGAAAATATTGTTGAT
GCGCTGGCAGTGTTCCTGCGCCGGTTGCATTCGATTCCTGTTTGTAATTGTCCTTTTAACAGCGATCGCG
TATTTCGTCTCGCTCAGGCGCAATCACGAATGAATAACGGTTTGGTTGATGCGAGTGATTTTGATGACGA
GCGTAATGGCTGGCCTGTTGAACAAGTCTGGAAAGAAATGCATAAACTTTTGCCATTCTCACCGGATTCA
GTCGTCACTCATGGTGATTTCTCACTTGATAACCTTATTTTTGACGAGGGGAAATTAATAGGTTGTATTG
ATGTTGGACGAGTCGGAATCGCAGACCGATACCAGGATCTTGCCATCCTATGGAACTGCCTCGGTGAGTT
TTCTCCTTCATTACAGAAACGGCTTTTTCAAAAATATGGTATTGATAATCCTGATATGAATAAATTGCAG
TTTCATTTGATGCTCGATGAGTTTTTCTAATCAGAATTGGTTAATTGGTTGTAACACTGGCAGAGCATTA
CGCTGACTTGACGGGACGGCGCAAGCTCATGACCAAAATCCCTTAACGTGAGTTACGCGTCGTTCCACTG
AGCGTCAGACCCCGTAGAAAAGATCAAAGGATCTTCTTGAGATCCTTTTTTTCTGCGCGTAATCTGCTGC
TTGCAAACAAAAAAACCACCGCTACCAGCGGTGGTTTGTTTGCCGGATCAAGAGCTACCAACTCTTTTTC
CGAAGGTAACTGGCTTCAGCAGAGCGCAGATACCAAATACTGTCCTTCTAGTGTAGCCGTAGTTAGGCCA
CCACTTCAAGAACTCTGTAGCACCGCCTACATACCTCGCTCTGCTAATCCTGTTACCAGTGGCTGCTGCC
AGTGGCGATAAGTCGTGTCTTACCGGGTTGGACTCAAGACGATAGTTACCGGATAAGGCGCAGCGGTCGG
GCTGAACGGGGGGTTCGTGCACACAGCCCAGCTTGGAGCGAACGACCTACACCGAACTGAGATACCTACA
GCGTGAGCATTGAGAAAGCGCCACGCTTCCCGAAGGGAGAAAGGCGGACAGGTATCCGGTAAGCGGCAGG
GTCGGAACAGGAGAGCGCACGAGGGAGCTTCCAGGGGGAAACGCCTGGTATCTTTATAGTCCTGTCGGGT
TTCGCCACCTCTGACTTGAGCGTCGATTTTTGTGATGCTCGTCAGGGGGGCGGAGCCTATGGAAAAACGC
CAGCAACGCGGCCTTTTTACGGTTCCTGGCCTTTTGCTGGCCTTTTGCTCACATGTT
